Addgene plasmid #134546: CFP-Rpp29-C1
Purpose: Expresses CFP-Rpp29 fusion protein
Depositing lab: Susan Janicki. Depositing organization: Wistar Institute. Publication: RNase P protein subunit Rpp29 represses histone H3.3 nucleosome deposition. Newhart A, Powers SL, Shastrula PK, Sierra I, Joo LM, Hayden JE, Cohen AR, Janicki SM. Mol Biol Cell. 2016 Apr 1;27(7):1154-69. doi: 10.1091/mbc.E15-02-0099. Epub 2016 Feb 3. PubMed 26842893.
Backbone
  Vector backbone: pEYFP-C1; vector was modified by substituting CFP for YFP
  Backbone manufacturer: Clontech
  Backbone size w/o insert (bp): 4700
  Vector type: Mammalian Expression
  Selectable markers: Neomycin (select with G418)
Growth in bacteria
  Bacterial resistance: Kanamycin, 50 μg/mL
  Growth temperature: 37°C
  Growth strain: DH5alpha
  Copy number: High Copy
Gene/Insert
  Gene/Insert name: Rpp29
  Species: H. sapiens (human)
  Entrez Gene: POP4 (a.k.a. RPP29)
  Promoter: CMV
  Tag / fusion protein: CFP (N terminal on backbone)
  Cloning method: Restriction Enzyme; 5′ cloning site unknown (unknown if destroyed); 3′ cloning site unknown (unknown if destroyed)
  Sequencing primers: 5′ EGFP-C; 3′ SV40pA-R
Resource information
  A portion of this plasmid was derived from a plasmid made by: Sidney Altman
Terms and licenses: Academic/Nonprofit Terms; Industry Terms: Not Available to Industry
How to cite: CFP-Rpp29-C1 was a gift from Susan Janicki (Addgene plasmid # 134546 ; http://n2t.net/addgene:134546 ; RRID:Addgene_134546)
