[The description below was written by a language model from this plasmid's Addgene catalogue record and pLannotate feature annotations shown in this document.]
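Description:
CFP-Rpp29-C1 is a mammalian expression plasmid built on the Clontech pEYFP-C1 backbone, modified by replacing the YFP coding sequence with CFP. It carries human Rpp29 (POP4), a protein subunit of the ribonuclease P complex that processes the 5′ ends of precursor tRNAs, fused in frame to the C-terminus of the fluorescent protein. In the sequenced record of about 5.4 kb, the CMV immediate early enhancer and promoter (split across the numbering origin of the circular map) drive a cyan fluorescent protein open reading frame, annotated as closely matching monomeric ECFP. This is followed by a short stretch of residual multiple cloning site that acts as a linker, then the POP4 coding sequence, more polylinker remnant and the SV40 polyadenylation signal. The restriction sites used for cloning are not recorded.

The rest of the plasmid is standard C1-series architecture. A single NeoR/KanR (Tn5 aminoglycoside phosphotransferase) gene is placed behind tandem bacterial (bla) and SV40 early promoters and is terminated by the HSV TK polyadenylation signal. It therefore gives kanamycin resistance in E. coli and G418 resistance in mammalian cells, allowing stable lines to be selected. A high-copy pUC-type origin supports propagation in bacteria, and an f1 origin is also present. The short fragments annotated as large T antigen, ble and bGH poly(A) are probably incidental matches to flanking backbone sequence rather than functional elements.

The construct expresses CFP-tagged Rpp29 for fluorescence imaging in transfected mammalian cells. The associated study examined the role of Rpp29 in repressing histone H3.3 nucleosome deposition.
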