Features (pLannotate 1.2.2; 16 found; start..end, strand, type, name):
      1..204     +  promoter       CMV promoter: human cytomegalovirus (CMV) immediate early promoter
    249..966     +  CDS            mECFP (fragment): enhanced CFP with monomerizing A206K mutation (Zacharias et al., 2002) mammalian codon-optimized
    966..1000    +  misc_feature   MCS (fragment): multiple cloning site
   1002..1661    +  CDS            POP4: RPP29_HUMAN - Also known as RPP29. Experimental evidence at protein level: Swiss-Prot protein existence level 1. Component of ribonuclease P, a ribonucleoprotein complex that generates mature tRNA molecules by cleaving their 5'-ends. From Homo sapiens (Human).
   1663..1699    +  misc_feature   MCS (fragment): multiple cloning site
   1716..1800    +  CDS            large T antigen (fragment): large T antigen from SV40 (simian virus 40)
   1823..1944    +  polyA_signal   SV40 poly(A) signal: SV40 polyadenylation signal
   1978..2406    -  rep_origin     f1 ori (sequence partly withheld): f1 bacteriophage origin of replication; arrow indicates direction of (+) strand synthesis
   2433..2537    +  promoter       AmpR promoter: bla
   2539..2896    +  promoter       SV40 promoter: SV40 enhancer and early promoter
   2931..3725    +  CDS            NeoR/KanR: aminoglycoside phosphotransferase from Tn5; aph(3')-II (or nptII); confers resistance to neomycin, kanamycin, and G418 (Geneticin®)
   3746..3898    +  CDS            ble (fragment): BLE_KLEPN - Experimental evidence at protein level: Swiss-Prot protein existence level 1. Binding protein with a strong affinity to the bleomycin family of antibiotics. Binds to CL990; an antimitotic-antibiotic compound. From Klebsiella pneumoniae.
   3957..4004    +  polyA_signal   HSV TK poly(A) signal: herpes simplex virus thymidine kinase polyadenylation signal (Cole and Stacy, 1985)
   4095..4111    -  polyA_signal   bGH poly(A) signal (fragment): bovine growth hormone polyadenylation signal
   4333..4921    +  rep_origin     ori: high-copy-number ColE1/pMB1/pBR322/pUC origin of replication
   5096..5399    +  enhancer       CMV enhancer: human cytomegalovirus immediate early enhancer
>Addgene plasmid #134546 | CFP-Rpp29-C1 | addgene full sequence | sequence record 263795 | Addgene NGS Result
GTGATGCGGTTTTGGCAGTACATCAATGGGCGTGGATAGCGGTTTGACTCACGGGGATTTCCAAGTCTCC
ACCCCATTGACGTCAATGGGAGTTTGTTTTGGCACCAAAATCAACGGGACTTTCCAAAATGTCGTAACAA
CTCCGCCCCATTGACGCAAATGGGCGGTAGGCGTGTACGGTGGGAGGTCTATATAAGCAGAGCTGGTTTA
GTGAACCGTCAGATCCGCTAGCGCTACCGGTCGCCACCATGGTGAGCAAGGGCGAGGAGCTGTTCACCGG
GGTGGTGCCCATCCTGGTCGAGCTGGACGGCGACGTAAACGGCCACAGGTTCAGCGTGTCCGGCGAGGGC
GAGGGCGATGCCACCTACGGCAAGCTGACCCTGAAGTTCATCTGCACCACCGGCAAGCTGCCCGTGCCCT
GGCCCACCCTCGTGACCACCCTGACCTGGGGCGTGCAGTGCTTCAGCCGCTACCCCGACCACATGAAGCA
GCACGACTTCTTCAAGTCCGCCATGCCCGAAGGCTACGTCCAGGAGCGTACCATCTTCTTCAAGGACGAC
GGCAACTACAAGACCCGCGCCGAGGTGAAGTTCGAGGGCGACACCCTGGTGAACCGCATCGAGCTGAAGG
GCATCGACTTCAAGGAGGACGGCAACATCCTGGGGCACAAGCTGGAGTACAACTACATCAGCCACAACGT
CTATATCACCGCCGACAAGCAGAAGAACGGCATCAAGGCCCACTTCAAGATCCGCCACAACATCGAGGAC
GGCAGCGTGCAGCTCGCCGACCACTACCAGCAGAACACCCCCATCGGCGACGGCCCCGTGCTGCTGCCCG
ACAACCACTACCTGAGCACCCAGTCCAAGCTGAGCAAAGACCCCAACGAGAAGCGCGATCACATGGTCCT
GCTGGAGTTCGTGACCGCCGCCGGGATCACTCACGGCATGGACGAGCTGTACAAGTCCGGACTCAGATCT
CGAGCTCAAGCTTCGAATTCCATGAAGAGTGTGATCTACCATGCATTGTCTCAGAAAGAGGCGAATGACT
CCGATGTCCAGCCTTCAGGAGCACAGCGGGCTGAGGCCTTCGTGAGGGCCTTCCTGAAGCGCAGCACGCC
CCGCATGAGCCCGCAGGCCCGCGAGGACCAGCTGCAGCGCAAGGCGGTGGTCCTGGAGTACTTCACCCGC
CACAAGCGCAAGGAGAAGAAGAAGAAAGCCAAAGGCCTCTCTGCCAGGCAAAGGAGGGAGCTGCGGCTCT
TTGACATTAAACCAGAGCAGCAGAGATACAGCCTTTTCCTCCCTCTCCATGAACTCTGGAAACAGTACAT
CAGGGACCTGTGCAGTGGGCTCAAGCCAGACACGCAGCCACAGATGATTCAGGCCAAGCTCTTAAAGGCA
GATCTTCACGGGGCTATTATTTCAGTGACAAAATCCAAATGCCCCTCTTATGTGGGTATTACAGGAATCC
TTCTACAGGAAACAAAGCACATTTTCAAAATTATCACCAAAGAAGACCGCCTGAAAGTTATCCCCAAGCT
AAACTGCGTGTTCACTGTGGAAACCGATGGCTTTATTTCCTACATTTACGGGAGCAAATTCCAGCTTCGG
TCAAGTGAACGGTCTGCGAAGAAGTTCAAAGCGAAGGGAACGATTGACCTGTGAATTCTGCAGTCGACGG
TACCGCGGGCCCGGGATCCACCGGATCTAGATAACTGATCATAATCAGCCATACCACATTTGTAGAGGTT
TTACTTGCTTTAAAAAACCTCCCACACCTCCCCCTGAACCTGAAACATAAAATGAATGCAATTGTTGTTG
TTAACTTGTTTATTGCAGCTTATAATGGTTACAAATAAAGCAATAGCATCACAAATTTCACAAATAAAGC
ATTTTTTTCACTGCATTCTAGTTGTGGTTTGTCCAAACTCATCAATGTATCTTAAGGCGTAAATTGTAAG
CGTTAATATTTTGTTAAAATTCGCGTTAAATTTTTGTTAAATCAGCTCATTTTTTAACCAATAGGCCGAA
ATCGGCAAAATCCCTTATAAATCAAAAGAATAGACCGAGATAGGGT
[37 nt withheld, positions 2077-2113]
AAAGAACGTGGACTCCAACGTCAAAGG
[49 nt withheld, positions 2141-2189]
T
[91 nt withheld, positions 2191-2281]
G
[124 nt withheld, positions 2283-2406]
CAGGTGGCACTTTTCGGGGAAATGTGCGCGGAACCCCTATTTGTTTATTTTTCTAAATACATTCAAATAT
GTATCCGCTCATGAGACAATAACCCTGATAAATGCTTCAATAATATTGAAAAAGGAAGAGTCCTGAGGCG
GAAAGAACCAGCTGTGGAATGTGTGTCAGTTAGGGTGTGGAAAGTCCCCAGGCTCCCCAGCAGGCAGAAG
TATGCAAAGCATGCATCTCAATTAGTCAGCAACCAGGTGTGGAAAGTCCCCAGGCTCCCCAGCAGGCAGA
AGTATGCAAAGCATGCATCTCAATTAGTCAGCAACCATAGTCCCGCCCCTAACTCCGCCCATCCCGCCCC
TAACTCCGCCCAGTTCCGCCCATTCTCCGCCCCATGGCTGACTAATTTTTTTTATTTATGCAGAGGCCGA
GGCCGCCTCGGCCTCTGAGCTATTCCAGAAGTAGTGAGGAGGCTTTTTTGGAGGCCTAGGCTTTTGCAAA
GATCGATCAAGAGACAGGATGAGGATCGTTTCGCATGATTGAACAAGATGGATTGCACGCAGGTTCTCCG
GCCGCTTGGGTGGAGAGGCTATTCGGCTATGACTGGGCACAACAGACAATCGGCTGCTCTGATGCCGCCG
TGTTCCGGCTGTCAGCGCAGGGGCGCCCGGTTCTTTTTGTCAAGACCGACCTGTCCGGTGCCCTGAATGA
ACTGCAAGACGAGGCAGCGCGGCTATCGTGGCTGGCCACGACGGGCGTTCCTTGCGCAGCTGTGCTCGAC
GTTGTCACTGAAGCGGGAAGGGACTGGCTGCTATTGGGCGAAGTGCCGGGGCAGGATCTCCTGTCATCTC
ACCTTGCTCCTGCCGAGAAAGTATCCATCATGGCTGATGCAATGCGGCGGCTGCATACGCTTGATCCGGC
TACCTGCCCATTCGACCACCAAGCGAAACATCGCATCGAGCGAGCACGTACTCGGATGGAAGCCGGTCTT
GTCGATCAGGATGATCTGGACGAAGAGCATCAGGGGCTCGCGCCAGCCGAACTGTTCGCCAGGCTCAAGG
CGAGCATGCCCGACGGCGAGGATCTCGTCGTGACCCATGGCGATGCCTGCTTGCCGAATATCATGGTGGA
AAATGGCCGCTTTTCTGGATTCATCGACTGTGGCCGGCTGGGTGTGGCGGACCGCTATCAGGACATAGCG
TTGGCTACCCGTGATATTGCTGAAGAGCTTGGCGGCGAATGGGCTGACCGCTTCCTCGTGCTTTACGGTA
TCGCCGCTCCCGATTCGCAGCGCATCGCCTTCTATCGCCTTCTTGACGAGTTCTTCTGAGCGGGACTCTG
GGGTTCGAAATGACCGACCAAGCGACGCCCAACCTGCCATCACGAGATTTCGATTCCACCGCCGCCTTCT
ATGAAAGGTTGGGCTTCGGAATCGTTTTCCGGGACGCCGGCTGGATGATCCTCCAGCGCGGGGATCTCAT
GCTGGAGTTCTTCGCCCACCCTAGGGGGAGGCTAACTGAAACACGGAAGGAGACAATACCGGAAGGAACC
CGCGCTATGACGGCAATAAAAAGACAGAATAAAACGCACGGTGTTGGGTCGTTTGTTCATAAACGCGGGG
TTCGGTCCCAGGGCTGGCACTCTGTCGATACCCCACCGAGACCCCATTGGGGCCAATACGCCCGCGTTTC
TTCCTTTTCCCCACCCCACCCCCCAAGTTCGGGTGAAGGCCCAGGGCTCGCAGCCAACGTCGGGGCGGCA
GGCCCTGCCATAGCCTCAGGTTACTCATATATACTTTAGATTGATTTAAAACTTCATTTTTAATTTAAAA
GGATCTAGGTGAAGATCCTTTTTGATAATCTCATGACCAAAATCCCTTAACGTGAGTTTTCGTTCCACTG
AGCGTCAGACCCCGTAGAAAAGATCAAAGGATCTTCTTGAGATCCTTTTTTTCTGCGCGTAATCTGCTGC
TTGCAAACAAAAAAACCACCGCTACCAGCGGTGGTTTGTTTGCCGGATCAAGAGCTACCAACTCTTTTTC
CGAAGGTAACTGGCTTCAGCAGAGCGCAGATACCAAATACTGTTCTTCTAGTGTAGCCGTAGTTAGGCCA
CCACTTCAAGAACTCTGTAGCACCGCCTACATACCTCGCTCTGCTAATCCTGTTACCAGTGGCTGCTGCC
AGTGGCGATAAGTCGTGTCTTACCGGGTTGGACTCAAGACGATAGTTACCGGATAAGGCGCAGCGGTCGG
GCTGAACGGGGGGTTCGTGCACACAGCCCAGCTTGGAGCGAACGACCTACACCGAACTGAGATACCTACA
GCGTGAGCTATGAGAAAGCGCCACGCTTCCCGAAGGGAGAAAGGCGGACAGGTATCCGGTAAGCGGCAGG
GTCGGAACAGGAGAGCGCACGAGGGAGCTTCCAGGGGGAAACGCCTGGTATCTTTATAGTCCTGTCGGGT
TTCGCCACCTCTGACTTGAGCGTCGATTTTTGTGATGCTCGTCAGGGGGGCGGAGCCTATGGAAAAACGC
CAGCAACGCGGCCTTTTTACGGTTCCTGGCCTTTTGCTGGCCTTTTGCTCACATGTTCTTTCCTGCGTTA
TCCCCTGATTCTGTGGATAACCGTATTACCGCCATGCATTAGTTATTAATAGTAATCAATTACGGGGTCA
TTAGTTCATAGCCCATATATGGAGTTCCGCGTTACATAACTTACGGTAAATGGCCCGCCTGGCTGACCGC
CCAACGACCCCCGCCCATTGACGTCAATAATGACGTATGTTCCCATAGTAACGCCAATAGGGACTTTCCA
TTGACGTCAATGGGTGGAGTATTTACGGTAAACTGCCCACTTGGCAGTACATCAAGTGTATCATATGCCA
AGTACGCCCCCTATTGACGTCAATGACGGTAAATGGCCCGCCTGGCATTATGCCCAGTACATGACCTTAT
GGGACTTTCCTACTTGGCAGTACATCTACGTATTAGTCATCGCTATTACCATG
